Addgene plasmid #32716: pTGMP
Purpose: (Empty Backbone)
Depositing lab: Scott Lowe. Depositing organization: Cold Spring Harbor Laboratory. Publication: A rapid and scalable system for studying gene function in mice using conditional RNA interference. Premsrirut PK, Dow LE, Kim SY, Camiolo M, Malone CD, Miething C, Scuoppo C, Zuber J, Dickins RA, Kogan SC, Shroyer KR, Sordella R, Hannon GJ, Lowe SW. Cell. 2011 Apr 1;145(1):145-58. 10.1016/j.cell.2011.03.012 PubMed 21458673.
Backbone
  Vector backbone: MSCV-IRES-GFP
  Modifications to backbone: SIN LTR TRE-GFP-mir30 cassette
  Vector type: Mammalian Expression, Retroviral, RNAi
  Selectable markers: Puromycin
Growth in bacteria
  Bacterial resistance: Ampicillin, 100 μg/mL
  Growth temperature: 37°C
  Growth strain: Top10
  Copy number: Unknown
Terms and licenses: Academic/Nonprofit Terms; Industry Terms: Not Available to Industry
How to cite: pTGMP was a gift from Scott Lowe (Addgene plasmid # 32716 ; http://n2t.net/addgene:32716 ; RRID:Addgene_32716)
