[The description below was written by a language model from this plasmid's Addgene catalogue record and pLannotate feature annotations shown in this document.]
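Description:
pTGMP is an empty self-inactivating (SIN) retroviral backbone derived from MSCV-IRES-GFP, built for tetracycline-regulated, microRNA-based RNA interference in mammalian cells. The 7.5 kb plasmid is propagated in E. coli through a high-copy ColE1/pUC-type origin with ampicillin selection (AmpR). Scattered fragments of lacI, lacZα, rop, bom, TcR and env in the annotation are non-functional remnants of earlier cloning vectors rather than working parts.

The viral portion runs from a murine embryonic stem cell virus 5' LTR through the Ψ packaging signal and a truncated, start-codon-less gag segment, which together support packaging of the genomic RNA, to a U3-deleted MMLV 3' LTR. Because the deletion is copied to the 5' end during reverse transcription, LTR-driven transcription is silenced in the integrated provirus and expression depends on the two internal promoters. The first is a tetracycline response element with seven tetO repeats joined to a minimal CMV promoter. It drives EGFP followed by the 5' and 3' flanking sequences of human miR-30a. As supplied, no hairpin is present between these flanks; a user-designed shRNA inserted there is transcribed on the same RNA as EGFP, so fluorescence reports induction of the knockdown cassette. Downstream, a constitutive mouse PGK promoter expresses puromycin N-acetyltransferase for selection of transduced cells.

The vector carries no tetracycline transactivator, so inducible expression requires target cells that supply one separately. The associated publication describes a system for conditional RNA interference in mice, and this backbone fits that work as a tool for delivering and testing doxycycline-responsive miR-30 shRNAs in transduced cells.
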