Features (pLannotate 1.2.2; 25 found; start..end, strand, type, name):
    579..920     +  misc_feature   MESV Ψ: packaging signal of murine embryonic stem cell virus
    987..1403    +  CDS            gag (truncated): truncated Moloney murine leukemia virus (MMLV) gag gene lacking the start codon
   1451..1721    +  protein_bind   tetracycline response element: contains seven copies of the tetracycline operator tetO tetracycline repressor TetR
   1732..1749    +  misc_feature   MCS (fragment): pUC18/19 multiple cloning site
   1754..1791    +  promoter       minimal CMV promoter: human cytomegalovirus (CMV) immediate early promoter
   1885..2604    +  CDS            EGFP: the original enhanced GFP (Yang et al., 1996) mammalian codon-optimized
   2639..2732    +  ncRNA          5' miR-30a: sequence upstream of the 71-nt precursor of the human miR-30a microRNA (Zeng et al., 2002) miRNA
   2746..2858    +  ncRNA          3' miR-30a: sequence downstream of the 71-nt precursor of the human miR-30a microRNA (Zeng et al., 2002) miRNA
   2872..3371    +  promoter       PGK promoter: mouse phosphoglycerate kinase 1 promoter
   3392..3991    +  CDS            PuroR: puromycin N-acetyltransferase; pac from Streptomyces alboniger; confers resistance to puromycin
   4090..4119    +  LTR            3' LTR (ΔU3) (fragment): self-inactivating 3' long terminal repeat (LTR) from Moloney murine leukemia virus
   4120..4414    +  LTR            3' LTR (ΔU3) (fragment): self-inactivating 3' long terminal repeat (LTR) from Moloney murine leukemia virus
   4607..4623    -  protein_bind   lac operator: The lac repressor binds to the lac operator to inhibit transcription in E. coli. This inhibition can be relieved by adding lactose or isopropyl-β-D-thiogalactopyranoside (IPTG). lac repressor encoded by lacI
   4631..4661    -  promoter       lac promoter: promoter for the E. coli lac operon
   4676..4697    -  protein_bind   CAP binding site: CAP binding activates transcription in the presence of cAMP. E. coli catabolite activator protein
   4710..4802    -  CDS            lacI (fragment): lac repressor; lacI; The lac repressor binds to the lac operator to inhibit transcription in E. coli. This inhibition can be relieved by adding lactose or isopropyl-β-D-thiogalactopyranoside (IPTG).
   4985..5573    -  rep_origin     ori: high-copy-number ColE1/pMB1/pBR322/pUC origin of replication
   5744..6604    -  CDS            AmpR: β-lactamase; bla; confers resistance to ampicillin, carbenicillin, and related antibiotics
   6605..6709    -  promoter       AmpR promoter: bla
   6804..6839    +  CDS            rop (fragment): Rop protein, which maintains plasmids at low copy number; rop
   6941..7040    +  misc_feature   bom (fragment): basis of mobility region from pBR322
   7046..7195    -  CDS            lacZα (fragment): LacZα fragment of β-galactosidase; lacZ fragment
   7195..7396    -  CDS            TcR (fragment): tetracycline efflux protein; tet; confers resistance to tetracycline
   7397..7495    +  CDS            env (fragment): murine leukemia virus gPr80 envelope polyprotein precursor; env; proteolytically cleaved into gp70SU and p15TM subunits
   7537..515     +  LTR            5' LTR (across the origin): 5' long terminal repeat from murine embryonic stem cell virus
>Addgene plasmid #32716 | pTGMP | depositor full sequence | sequence record 41583 | pTGMP sequence 7538 bps
TGAAAGACCCCACCTGTAGGTTTGGCAAGCTAGCTTAAGTAACGCCATTTTGCAAGGCATGGAAAATACA
TAACTGAGAATAGAGAAGTTCAGATCAAGGTTAGGAACAGAGAGACAGCAGAATATGGGCCAAACAGGAT
ATCTGTGGTAAGCAGTTCCTGCCCCGGCTCAGGGCCAAGAACAGATGGTCCCCAGATGCGGTCCCGCCCT
CAGCAGTTTCTAGAGAACCATCAGATGTTTCCAGGGTGCCCCAAGGACCTGAAATGACCCTGTGCCTTAT
TTGAACTAACCAATCAGTTCGCTTCTCGCTTCTGTTCGCGCGCTTCTGCTCCCCGAGCTCAATAAAAGAG
CCCACAACCCCTCACTCGGCGCGCCAGTCCTCCGATAGACTGCGTCGCCCGGGTACCCGTATTCCCAATA
AAGCCTCTTGCTGTTTGCATCCGAATCGTGGACTCGCTGATCCTTGGGAGGGTCTCCTCAGATTGATTGA
CTGCCCACCTCGGGGGTCTTTCATTTGGAGGTTCCACCGAGATTTGGAGACCCCTGCCCAGGGACCACCG
ACCCCCCCGCCGGGAGGTAAGCTGGCCAGCGGTCGTTTCGTGTCTGTCTCTGTCTTTGTGCGTGTTTGTG
CCGGCATCTAATGTTTGCGCCTGCGTCTGTACTAGTTAGCTAACTAGCTCTGTATCTGGCGGACCCGTGG
TGGAACTGACGAGTTCTGAACACCCGGCCGCAACCCTGGGAGACGTCCCAGGGACTTTGGGGGCCGTTTT
TGTGGCCCGACCTGAGGAAGGGAGTCGATGTGGAATCCGACCCCGTCAGGATATGTGGTTCTGGTAGGAG
ACGAGAACCTAAAACAGTTCCCGCCTCCGTCTGAATTTTTGCTTTCGGTTTGGAACCGAAGCCGCGCGTC
TTGTCTGCTGCAGCGCTGCAGCATCGTTCTGTGTTGTCTCTGTCTGACTGTGTTTCTGTATTTGTCTGAA
AATTAGGGCCAGACTGTTACCACTCCCTTAAGTTTGACCTTAGGTCACTGGAAAGATGTCGAGCGGATCG
CTCACAACCAGTCGGTAGATGTCAAGAAGAGACGTTGGGTTACCTTCTGCTCTGCAGAATGGCCAACCTT
TAACGTCGGATGGCCGCGAGACGGCACCTTTAACCGAGACCTCATCACCCAGGTTAAGATCAAGGTCTTT
TCACCTGGCCCGCATGGACACCCAGACCAGGTCCCCTACATCGTGACCTGGGAAGCCTTGGCTTTTGACC
CCCCTCCCTGGGTCAAGCCCTTTGTACACCCTAAGCCTCCGCCTCCTCTTCCTCCATCCGCCCCGTCTCT
CCCCCTTGAACCTCCTCGTTCGACCCCGCCTCGATCCTCCCTTTATCCAGCCCTCACTCCTTCTCTAGGC
GCCGGAATTAGATCTGGGGGATCGATCCTCTAGAGCATCGAGTTTACCACTCCCTATCAGTGATAGAGAA
AAGTGAAAGTCGAGTTTACCACTCCCTATCAGTGATAGAGAAAAGTGAAAGTCGAGTTTACCACTCCCTA
TCAGTGATAGAGAAAAGTGAAAGTCGAGTTTACCACTCCCTATCAGTGATAGAGAAAAGTGAAAGTCGAG
TTTACCACTCCCTATCAGTGATAGAGAAAAGTGAAAGTCGAGTTTACCACTCCCTATCAGTGATAGAGAA
AAGTGAAAGTCGAGTTTACCACTCCCTATCAGTGATAGAGAAAAGTGAAAGTCGAGCTCGGTACCCGGGT
CGAGTAGGCGTGTACGGTGGGAGGCCTATATAAGCAGAGCTCGTTTAGTGAACCGTCAGATCGCCTGGAG
ACGCCATCCACGCTGTTTTGACCTCCATAGAAGACACCGGGACCGATCCAGCCTCTCGACCACCATGGTG
AGCAAGGGCGAGGAGCTGTTCACCGGGGTGGTGCCCATCCTGGTCGAGCTGGACGGCGACGTAAACGGCC
ACAAGTTCAGCGTGTCCGGCGAGGGCGAGGGCGATGCCACCTACGGCAAGCTGACCCTGAAGTTCATCTG
CACCACCGGCAAGCTGCCCGTGCCCTGGCCCACCCTCGTGACCACCCTGACCTACGGCGTGCAGTGCTTC
AGCCGCTACCCCGACCACATGAAGCAGCACGACTTCTTCAAGTCCGCCATGCCCGAAGGCTACGTCCAGG
AGCGCACCATCTTCTTCAAGGACGACGGCAACTACAAGACCCGCGCCGAGGTGAAGTTCGAGGGCGACAC
CCTGGTGAACCGCATCGAGCTGAAGGGCATCGACTTCAAGGAGGACGGCAACATCCTGGGGCACAAGCTG
GAGTACAACTACAACAGCCACAACGTCTATATCATGGCCGACAAGCAGAAGAACGGCATCAAGGTGAACT
TCAAGATCCGCCACAACATCGAGGACGGCAGCGTGCAGCTCGCCGACCACTACCAGCAGAACACCCCCAT
CGGCGACGGCCCCGTGCTGCTGCCCGACAACCACTACCTGAGCACCCAGTCCGCCCTGAGCAAAGACCCC
AACGAGAAGCGCGATCACATGGTCCTGCTGGAGTTCGTGACCGCCGCCGGGATCACTCTCGGCATGGACG
AGCTGTACAAGTAATGAACCGGTCGACTAGGGATAACAGGGTAATTGTTTGAATGAGGCTTCAGTACTTT
ACAGAATCGTTGCCTGCACATCTTGGAAACACTTGCTGGGATTACTTCTTCAGGTTAACCCAACAGAAGG
CTCGAGCAACCAGAATTCAAGGGGCTACTTTAGGAGCAATTATCTTGTTTACTAAAACTGAATACCTTGC
TATCTCTTTGATACATTTTTACAAAGCTGAATTAAAATGGTATAAATTAAATCACTTTTTTCAATTCTAC
CGGGTAGGGGAGGCGCTTTTCCCAAGGCAGTCTGGAGCATGCGCTTTAGCAGCCCCGCTGGGCACTTGGC
GCTACACAAGTGGCCTCTGGCCTCGCACACATTCCACATCCACCGGTAGGCGCCAACCGGCTCCGTTCTT
TGGTGGCCCCTTCGCGCCACCTTCTACTCCTCCCCTAGTCAGGAAGTTCCCCCCCGCCCCGCAGCTCGCG
TCGTGCAGGACGTGACAAATGGAAGTAGCACGTCTCACTAGTCTCGTGCAGATGGACAGCACCGCTGAGC
AATGGAAGCGGGTAGGCCTTTGGGGCAGCGGCCAATAGCAGCTTTGCTCCTTCGCTTTCTGGGCTCAGAG
GCTGGGAAGGGGTGGGTCCGGGGGCGGGCTCAGGGGCGGGCTCAGGGGCGGGGCGGGCGCCCGAAGGTCC
TCCGGAGGCCCGGCATTCTGCACGCTTCAAAAGCGCACGTCTGCCGCGCTGTTCTCCTCTTCCTCATCTC
CGGGCCTTTCGACCTGCAGCCCAAGCTTACCATGACCGAGTACAAGCCCACGGTGCGCCTCGCCACCCGC
GACGACGTCCCCAGGGCCGTACGCACCCTCGCCGCCGCGTTCGCCGACTACCCCGCCACGCGCCACACCG
TCGATCCGGACCGCCACATCGAGCGGGTCACCGAGCTGCAAGAACTCTTCCTCACGCGCGTCGGGCTCGA
CATCGGCAAGGTGTGGGTCGCGGACGACGGCGCCGCGGTGGCGGTCTGGACCACGCCGGAGAGCGTCGAA
GCGGGGGCGGTGTTCGCCGAGATCGGCCCGCGCATGGCCGAGTTGAGCGGTTCCCGGCTGGCCGCGCAGC
AACAGATGGAAGGCCTCCTGGCGCCGCACCGGCCCAAGGAGCCCGCGTGGTTCCTGGCCACCGTCGGCGT
CTCGCCCGACCACCAGGGCAAGGGTCTGGGCAGCGCCGTCGTGCTCCCCGGAGTGGAGGCGGCCGAGCGC
GCCGGGGTGCCCGCCTTCCTGGAGACCTCCGCGCCCCGCAACCTCCCCTTCTACGAGCGGCTCGGCTTCA
CCGTCACCGCCGACGTCGAGGTGCCCGAAGGACCGCGCACCTGGTGCATGACCCGCAAGCCCGGTGCCTG
ACGCCCGCCCCACGACCCGCAGCGCCCGACCGAAAGGAGCGCACGACCCCATGCATCGATAAAATAAAAG
ATTTTATTTAGTCTCCAGAAAAAGGGGGGAATGAAAGACCCCACCTGTAGGTTTGGCAACTAGAGAACCA
TCAGATGTTTCCAGGGTGCCCCAAGGACCTGAAATGACCCTGTGCCTTATTTGAACTAACCAATCAGTTC
GCTTCTCGCTTCTGTTCGCGCGCTTCTGCTCCCCGAGCTCAATAAAAGAGCCCACAACCCCTCACTCGGC
GCGCCAGTCCTCCGATAGACTGCGTCGCCCGGGTACCCGTGTATCCAATAAACCCTCTTGCAGTTGCATC
CGACTTGTGGTCTCGCTGTTCCTTGGGAGGGTCTCCTCTGAGTGATTGACTACCCGTCAGCGGGGGTCTT
TCATGGGTAACAGTTTCTTGAAGTTGGAGAACAACATTCTGAGGGTAGGAGTCGAATATTAAGTAATCCT
GACTCAATTAGCCACTGTTTTGAATCCACATACTCCAATACTCCTGAAATAGTTCATTATGGACAGCGCA
GAAGAGCTGGGGAGAATTAATTCGTAATCATGGTCATAGCTGTTTCCTGTGTGAAATTGTTATCCGCTCA
CAATTCCACACAACATACGAGCCGGAAGCATAAAGTGTAAAGCCTGGGGTGCCTAATGAGTGAGCTAACT
CACATTAATTGCGTTGCGCTCACTGCCCGCTTTCCAGTCGGGAAACCTGTCGTGCCAGCTGCATTAATGA
ATCGGCCAACGCGCGGGGAGAGGCGGTTTGCGTATTGGGCGCTCTTCCGCTTCCTCGCTCACTGACTCGC
TGCGCTCGGTCGTTCGGCTGCGGCGAGCGGTATCAGCTCACTCAAAGGCGGTAATACGGTTATCCACAGA
ATCAGGGGATAACGCAGGAAAGAACATGTGAGCAAAAGGCCAGCAAAAGGCCAGGAACCGTAAAAAGGCC
GCGTTGCTGGCGTTTTTCCATAGGCTCCGCCCCCCTGACGAGCATCACAAAAATCGACGCTCAAGTCAGA
GGTGGCGAAACCCGACAGGACTATAAAGATACCAGGCGTTTCCCCCTGGAAGCTCCCTCGTGCGCTCTCC
TGTTCCGACCCTGCCGCTTACCGGATACCTGTCCGCCTTTCTCCCTTCGGGAAGCGTGGCGCTTTCTCAT
AGCTCACGCTGTAGGTATCTCAGTTCGGTGTAGGTCGTTCGCTCCAAGCTGGGCTGTGTGCACGAACCCC
CCGTTCAGCCCGACCGCTGCGCCTTATCCGGTAACTATCGTCTTGAGTCCAACCCGGTAAGACACGACTT
ATCGCCACTGGCAGCAGCCACTGGTAACAGGATTAGCAGAGCGAGGTATGTAGGCGGTGCTACAGAGTTC
TTGAAGTGGTGGCCTAACTACGGCTACACTAGAAGGACAGTATTTGGTATCTGCGCTCTGCTGAAGCCAG
TTACCTTCGGAAAAAGAGTTGGTAGCTCTTGATCCGGCAAACAAACCACCGCTGGTAGCGGTGGTTTTTT
TGTTTGCAAGCAGCAGATTACGCGCAGAAAAAAAGGATCTCAAGAAGATCCTTTGATCTTTTCTACGGGG
TCTGACGCTCAGTGGAACGAAAACTCACGTTAAGGGATTTTGGTCATGAGATTATCAAAAAGGATCTTCA
CCTAGATCCTTTTAAATTAAAAATGAAGTTTTAAATCAATCTAAAGTATATATGAGTAAACTTGGTCTGA
CAGTTACCAATGCTTAATCAGTGAGGCACCTATCTCAGCGATCTGTCTATTTCGTTCATCCATAGTTGCC
TGACTCCCCGTCGTGTAGATAACTACGATACGGGAGGGCTTACCATCTGGCCCCAGTGCTGCAATGATAC
CGCGAGACCCACGCTCACCGGCTCCAGATTTATCAGCAATAAACCAGCCAGCCGGAAGGGCCGAGCGCAG
AAGTGGTCCTGCAACTTTATCCGCCTCCATCCAGTCTATTAATTGTTGCCGGGAAGCTAGAGTAAGTAGT
TCGCCAGTTAATAGTTTGCGCAACGTTGTTGCCATTGCTACAGGCATCGTGGTGTCACGCTCGTCGTTTG
GTATGGCTTCATTCAGCTCCGGTTCCCAACGATCAAGGCGAGTTACATGATCCCCCATGTTGTGCAAAAA
AGCGGTTAGCTCCTTCGGTCCTCCGATCGTTGTCAGAAGTAAGTTGGCCGCAGTGTTATCACTCATGGTT
ATGGCAGCACTGCATAATTCTCTTACTGTCATGCCATCCGTAAGATGCTTTTCTGTGACTGGTGAGTACT
CAACCAAGTCATTCTGAGAATAGTGTATGCGGCGACCGAGTTGCTCTTGCCCGGCGTCAATACGGGATAA
TACCGCGCCACATAGCAGAACTTTAAAAGTGCTCATCATTGGAAAACGTTCTTCGGGGCGAAAACTCTCA
AGGATCTTACCGCTGTTGAGATCCAGTTCGATGTAACCCACTCGTGCACCCAACTGATCTTCAGCATCTT
TTACTTTCACCAGCGTTTCTGGGTGAGCAAAAACAGGAAGGCAAAATGCCGCAAAAAAGGGAATAAGGGC
GACACGGAAATGTTGAATACTCATACTCTTCCTTTTTCAATATTATTGAAGCATTTATCAGGGTTATTGT
CTCATGAGCGGATACATATTTGAATGTATTTAGAAAAATAAACAAATAGGGGTTCCGCGCACATTTCCCC
GAAAAGTGCCACCTGACGTCTAAGAAACCATTATTATCATGACATTAACCTATAAAAATAGGCGTATCAC
GAGGCCCTTTCGTCTCGCGCGTTTCGGTGATGACGGTGAAAACCTCTGACACATGCAGCTCCCGGAGACG
GTCACAGCTTGTCTGTAAGCGGATGCCGGGAGCAGACAAGCCCGTCAGGGCGCGTCAGCGGGTGTTGGCG
GGTGTCGGGGCTGGCTTAACTATGCGGCATCAGAGCAGATTGTACTGAGAGTGCACCATATGCGGTGTGA
AATACCGCACAGATGCGTAAGGAGAAAATACCGCATCAGGCGCCATTCGCCATTCAGGCTGCGCAACTGT
TGGGAAGGGCGATCGGTGCGGGCCTCTTCGCTATTACGCCAGCTGGCGAAAGGGGGATGTGCTGCAAGGC
GATTAAGTTGGGTAACGCCAGGGTTTTCCCAGTCACGACGTTGTAAAACGACGGCGCAAGGAATGGTGCA
TGCAAGGAGATGGCGCCCAACAGTCCCCCGGCCACGGGGCCTGCCACCATACCCACGCCGAAACAAGCGC
TCATGAGCCCGAAGTGGCGAGCCCGATCTTCCCCATCGGTGATGTCGGCGATATAGGCGCCAGCAACCGC
ACCTGTGGCGCCGGTGATGCCGGCCACGATGCGTCCGGCGTAGAGGCGATTAGTCCAATTTGTTAAAGAC
AGGATATCAGTGGTCCAGGCTCTAGTTTTGACTCAACAATATCACCAGCTGAAGCCTATAGAGTACGAGC
CATAGATAAAATAAAAGATTTTATTTAGTCTCCAGAAAAAGGGGGGAA
