>Addgene plasmid #32716 | pTGMP | addgene partial sequence | sequence record 49795 | EGFP-N 5'-CGTCGCCGTCCAGCTCGACCAG-3'
TCTCGCCCTTGCTCACCATGGTGGTCGAGAGGCTGGATCGGTCCCGGTGTCTTCTATGGAGGTCAAAACA
GCGTGGATGGCGTCTCCAGGCGATCTGACGGTTCACTAAACGAGCTCTGCTTATATAGGCCTCCCACCGT
ACACGCCTACCTCGACCCGGGTACCGAGCTCGACTTTCACTTTCTCTATCACTGATAGGGAGTGGTAAAC
TCGACTTTCACTTTTCTCTATCACTGATAGGGAGTGGTAAACTCGACTTTCACTTTTCTCTATCACTGAT
AGGGAGTGGTAAACTCGACTTTCACTTTTCTCTATCACTGATAGGGAGTGGTAAACTCGACTTTCACTTT
TCTCTATCACTGATAGGGAGTGGTAAACTCGACTTTCACTTTTCTCTATCACTGATAGGGAGTGGTAAAC
TCGACTTTCACTTTTCTCTATCACTGATAGGGAGTGGTAAACTCGATGCTCTAGAGGATCGATCCCCCAG
ATCTAATTCCGGCGCCTAGAGAAGGAGTGAGGGCTGGATAAAGGGAGGATCGAGGCGGGGTCGAACGAGG
AGGTTCAAGGGGGAGAGACGGGGCGGATGGAGGAAGAGGAGGCGGAGGCTTAGGGTGTACAAAGGGCTTG
ACCCAGGGAGGGGGGTCAAAAGCCAAGGCTTCCCAGGTCACGATGTAGGGGACCTGGTCTGGGTGTCCAT
GCGGGCCAGGTGAAAAGACCTTGATCTTAACCTGGGTGATGAGGTCTCGGTTAAAGGTGCCGTCTCGCGG
CCATCCGACGTTAAAGGTTGGCCATTCTGCAGAGCAGAAGGTAACCCAACGTCTCTTCTTGACATCTACC
GACTG
