>Addgene plasmid #32716 | pTGMP | addgene partial sequence | sequence record 49796 | EGFP-C 5'-CATGGTCCTGCTGGAGTTCGTG-3'
AGGAGACTGTACAAGTAATGAACCGGTCGACTAGGGATAACAGGGTAATTGTTTGAATGAGGCTTCAGTA
CTTTACAGAATCGTTGCCTGCACATCTTGGAAACACTTGCTGGGATTACTTCTTCAGGTTAACCCAACAG
AAGGCTCGAGCAAGCAGTCAGAATTCAAGGGGCTACTTTAGGAGCAATTATCTTGTTTACTAAAACTGAA
TACCTTGCTATCTCTTTGATACATTTTTACAAAGCTGAATTAAAATGGTATAAATTAAATCACTTTTTTC
AATTCTACCGGGTAGGGGAGGCGCTTTTCCCAAGGCAGTCTGGAGCATGCGCTTTAGCAGCCCCGCTGGG
CACTTGGCGCTACACAAGTGGCCTCTGGCCTCGCACACATTCCACATCCACCGGTAGGCGCCAACCGGCT
CCGTTCTTTGGTGGCCCCTTCGCGCCACCTTCTACTCCTCCCCTAGTCAGGAAGTTCCCCCCCGCCCCGC
AGCTCGCGTCGTGCAGGACGTGACAAATGGAAGTAGCACGTCTCACTAGTCTCGTGCAGATGGACAGCAC
CGCTGAGCAATGGAAGCGGGTAGGCCTTTGGGGCAGCGGCCAATAGCAGCTTTGCTCCTTCGCTTTCTGG
GCTCAGAGGCTGGGAAGGGGTGGGTCCGGGGGCGGGCTCA
